>Addgene plasmid #23720 | pDONR223-STK32C | depositor partial sequence | sequence record 11151 | Author sequence
ATGTACGCCATGAAGTACATGAACAAGCAGCAGTGCATCGAGCGCGACGAGGTCCGCAACGTCTTCCGGG
AGCTGGAGATCCTGCAGGAGATCGAGCACGTCTTCCTGGTGAACCTCTGGTACTCCTTCCAGGACGAGGA
GGACATGTTCATGGTCGTGGACCTGCTACTGGGCGGGGACCTGCGCTACCACCTGCAGCAGAACGTGCAG
TTCTCCGAGGACACGGTGAGGCTGTACATCTGCGAGATGGCACTGGCTCTGGACTACCTGCGCGGCCAGC
ACATCATCCACAGAGATGTCAAGCCTGACAACATTCTCCTGGATGAGAGAGGACATGCACACCTGACCGA
CTTCAACATTGCCACCATCATCAAGGACGGGGAGCGGGCGACGGCATTAGCAGGCACCAAGCCGTACATG
GCTCCGGAGATCTTCCACTCTTTTGTCAACGGCGGGACCGGCTACTCCTTCGAGGTGGACTGGTGGTCGG
TGGGGGTGATGGCCTATGAGCTGCTGCGAGGATGGAGGCCCTATGACATCCACTCCAGCAACGCCGTGGA
GTCCCTGGTGCAGCTGTTCAGCACCGTGAGCGTCCAGTATGTCCCCACGTGGTCCAAGGAGATGGTGGCC
TTGCTGCGGAAGCTCCTCACTGTGAACCCCGAGCACCGGCTCTCCAGCCTCCAGGACGTGCAGGCAGCCC
CGGCGCTGGCCGGCGTGCTGTGGGACCACCTGAGCGAGAAGAGGGTGGAGCCGGGCTTCGTGCCCAACAA
AGGCCGTCTGCACTGCGACCCCACCTTTGAGCTGGAGGAGATGATCCTGGAGTCCAGGCCCCTGCACAAG
AAGAAGAAGCGCCTGGCCAAGAACAAGTCCCGGGACAACAGCAGGGACAGCTCCCAGTCCGAGAATGACT
ATCTTCAAGACTGCCTCGATGCCATCCAGCAAGACTTCGTGATTTTTAACAGAGAAAAGCTGAAGAGGAG
CCAGGACCTCCCGAGGGAGCCTCTCCCCGCCCCTGAGTCCAGGGATGCTGCGGAGCCTGTGGAGGACGAG
GCGGAACGCTCCGCCCTGCCCATGTGCGGCCCCATTTGCCCCTCGGCCGGGAGCGGCTAG
