>Addgene plasmid #23720 | pDONR223-STK32C | addgene partial sequence | sequence record 29488 | 23720 with M13pUC-fwd
TAATGATTTTATTTTGACTGATAGTGACCTGTTCGTTGCAACAAATTGATGAGCAATGCTTTTTTATAAT
GCCAACTTTGTACAAAAAAGTTGGCATGTACGCCATGAAGTACATGAACAAGCAGCAGTGCATCGAGCGC
GACGAGGTCCGCAACGTCTTCCGGGAGCTGGAGATCCTGCAGGAGATCGAGCACGTCTTCCTGGTGAACC
TCTGGTACTCCTTCCAGGACGAGGAGGACATGTTCATGGTCGTGGACCTGCTACTGGGCGGGGACCTGCG
CTACCACCTGCAGCAGAACGTGCAGTTCTCCGAGGACACGGTGAGGCTGTACATCTGCGAGATGGCACTG
GCTCTGGACTACCTGCGCGGCCAGCACATCATCCACAGAGATGTCAAGCCTGACAACATTCTCCTGGATG
AGAGAGGACATGCACACCTGACCGACTTCAACATTGCCACCATCATCAAGGACGGGGAGCGGGCGACGGC
ATTAGCAGGCACCAAGCCGTACATGGCTCCGGAGATCTTCCACTCTTTTGTCAACGGCGGGACCGGCTAC
TCCTTCGAGGTGGACTGGTGGTCGGTGGGGGTGATGGCCTATGAGCTGCTGCGAGGATGGAGGCCCTATG
ACATCCACTCCAGCAACGCCGTGGAGTCCCTGGTGCAGCTGTTCAGCACCGTGAGCGTCCAGTATGTCCC
CACGTGGTCCAAGGAGATGGTGGCCTTGCTGCGGAAGCTCCTCACTGTGAACCCCGAGCAC
