[The description below was written by a language model from this plasmid's Addgene catalogue record.]
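Description:
pDONR223-STK32C is a Gateway entry-type clone built in the pDONR223 donor vector backbone (about 5 kb without insert) and carrying the human STK32C open reading frame, which encodes serine/threonine kinase 32C (also known as YANK3 or PKE). The insert is recorded as roughly 1.1 kb and was introduced by Gateway recombination cloning. The plasmid is maintained in E. coli as a high-copy construct under spectinomycin selection. No feature table accompanies the record, so details such as the origin of replication or the exact recombination sites flanking the ORF are not stated. In a clone made this way, the ORF would normally sit between att sites that permit transfer into destination vectors, with M13 primer sites on either side used to sequence across the insert.

The defining design feature is that the ORF lacks a stop codon. This "open" configuration allows recombination into a destination vector that supplies a C-terminal epitope tag of choice together with the stop codon, so the kinase can be expressed as a tagged fusion. The plasmid is not meant to be transfected directly; the record gives no mammalian promoter for it, and it serves as a shuttle and storage form of the ORF. The depositors point to a companion set of lentiviral destination vectors (the pLX301 to pLX304 series) for expressing these ORFs in mammalian cells. The clone belongs to a kinase ORF collection associated with a study that sought drivers of resistance to RAF inhibition through MAP kinase pathway reactivation, which suggests use in gain-of-function kinase expression screens.
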