Addgene plasmid #23720: pDONR223-STK32C
Depositing lab: William Hahn & David Root. Depositing organization: Dana-Farber Cancer Institute. Publication: COT drives resistance to RAF inhibition through MAP kinase pathway reactivation. Johannessen CM, Boehm JS, Kim SY, Thomas SR, Wardwell L, Johnson LA, Emery CM, Stransky N, Cogdill AP, Barretina J, Caponigro G, Hieronymus H, Murray RR, Salehi-Ashtiani K, Hill DE, Vidal M, Zhao JJ, Yang X, Alkan O, Kim S, Harris JL, Wilson CJ, Myer VE, Finan PM, Root DE, Roberts TM, Golub T, Flaherty KT, Dummer R, Weber BL, Sellers WR, Schlegel R, Wargo JA, Hahn WC, Garraway LA. Nature. 2010 Dec 16;468(7326):968-72. doi: 10.1038/nature09627 PubMed 21107320.
Backbone
  Vector backbone: pDONR223
  Backbone manufacturer: Invitrogen
  Backbone size w/o insert (bp): 5005
  Vector type: Gateway Donor vector
Growth in bacteria
  Bacterial resistance: Spectinomycin, 50 μg/mL
  Growth temperature: 37°C
  Growth strain: DH5alpha
  Copy number: High Copy
Gene/Insert
  Gene/Insert name: STK32C (alt name: serine/threonine kinase 32C)
  Species: H. sapiens (human)
  Insert size (bp): 1110
  Entrez Gene: STK32C (a.k.a. PKE, YANK3, MGC23665, RP11-140A10.1)
  Cloning method: Gateway Cloning
  Sequencing primers: 5′ M13pUC-fwd; 3′ M13rev
Terms and licenses: Academic/Nonprofit Terms; Industry Terms: Not Available to Industry
Depositor comments: The ORF has no Stop codon. This design enables easy recombination into a destination vector to add an epitope tag of choice and Stop codon to the ORF. Do NOT use this plasmid directly for transfections. A set of 4 custom lentiviral vectors is available ( pLX301 (http://www.addgene.org/25895/) , pLX302 (http://www.addgene.org/25896/) , pLX303 (http://www.addgene.org/25897/) , pLX304 (http://www.addgene.org/25890/) ) to be used to express these ORFs in mammalian cells. These plasmids are not included in the kit and must be ordered separately.
How to cite: pDONR223-STK32C was a gift from William Hahn & David Root (Addgene plasmid # 23720 ; http://n2t.net/addgene:23720 ; RRID:Addgene_23720)
